>Addgene plasmid #36208 | pmTurquoise2-Mito | addgene full sequence | sequence record 222778 | Addgene NGS Result
TTCTTTCCTGCGTTATCCCCTGATTCTGTGGATAACCGTATTACCGCCATGCATTAGTTATTAATAGTAA
TCAATTACGGGGTCATTAGTTCATAGCCCATATATGGAGTTCCGCGTTACATAACTTACGGTAAATGGCC
CGCCTGGCTGACCGCCCAACGACCCCCGCCCATTGACGTCAATAATGACGTATGTTCCCATAGTAACGCC
AATAGGGACTTTCCATTGACGTCAATGGGTGGAGTATTTACGGTAAACTGCCCACTTGGCAGTACATCAA
GTGTATCATATGCCAAGTACGCCCCCTATTGACGTCAATGACGGTAAATGGCCCGCCTGGCATTATGCCC
AGTACATGACCTTATGGGACTTTCCTACTTGGCAGTACATCTACGTATTAGTCATCGCTATTACCATGGT
GATGCGGTTTTGGCAGTACATCAATGGGCGTGGATAGCGGTTTGACTCACGGGGATTTCCAAGTCTCCAC
CCCATTGACGTCAATGGGAGTTTGTTTTGGCACCAAAATCAACGGGACTTTCCAAAATGTCGTAACAACT
CCGCCCCATTGACGCAAATGGGCGGTAGGCGTGTACGGTGGGAGGTCTATATAAGCAGAGCTCTCTGGCT
AACTAGAGAACCCACTGCTTACTGGCTTATCGAAATTAATACGACTCACTATAGGGAGACCCAAGCTGGC
TAGCATGTCCGTCCTGACGCCGCTGCTGCTGCGGGGCTTGACAGGCTCGGCCCGGCGGCTCCCAGTGCCG
CGCGCCAAGATCCATTCGTTGGGGGATCCACCGGTCGCCACCATGGTGAGCAAGGGCGAGGAGCTGTTCA
CCGGGGTGGTGCCCATCCTGGTCGAGCTGGACGGCGACGTAAACGGCCACAAGTTCAGCGTGTCCGGCGA
GGGCGAGGGCGATGCCACCTACGGCAAGCTGACCCTGAAGTTCATCTGCACCACCGGCAAGCTGCCCGTG
CCCTGGCCCACCCTCGTGACCACCCTGTCCTGGGGCGTGCAGTGCTTCGCCCGCTACCCCGACCACATGA
AGCAGCACGACTTCTTCAAGTCCGCCATGCCCGAAGGCTACGTCCAGGAGCGCACCATCTTCTTCAAGGA
CGACGGCAACTACAAGACCCGCGCCGAGGTGAAGTTCGAGGGCGACACCCTGGTGAACCGCATCGAGCTG
AAGGGCATCGACTTCAAGGAGGACGGCAACATCCTGGGGCACAAGCTGGAGTACAACTACTTTAGCGACA
ACGTCTATATCACCGCCGACAAGCAGAAGAACGGCATCAAGGCCAACTTCAAGATCCGCCACAACATCGA
GGACGGCGGCGTGCAGCTCGCCGACCACTACCAGCAGAACACCCCCATCGGCGACGGCCCCGTGCTGCTG
CCCGACAACCACTACCTGAGCACCCAGTCCAAGCTGAGCAAAGACCCCAACGAGAAGCGCGATCACATGG
TCCTGCTGGAGTTCGTGACCGCCGCCGGGATCACTCTCGGCATGGACGAGCTGTACAAGTCCGGACTCAG
ATCTCGAGCTCAAGCTTCGAATTCTGCAGTCGACGGTACCGCGGGCCCGGGATCCACCGGATCTAGATAA
CTGATCATAATCAGCCATACCACATTTGTAGAGGTTTTACTTGCTTTAAAAAACCTCCCACACCTCCCCC
TGAACCTGAAACATAAAATGAATGCAATTGTTGTTGTTAACTTGTTTATTGCAGCTTATAATGGTTACAA
ATAAAGCAATAGCATCACAAATTTCACAAATAAAGCATTTTTTTCACTGCATTCTAGTTGTGGTTTGTCC
AAACTCATCAATGTATCTTAAGGCGTAAATTGTAAGCGTTAATATTTTGTTAAAATTCGCGTTAAATTTT
TGTTAAATCAGCTCATTTTTTAACCAATAGGCCGAAATCGGCAAAATCCCTTATAAATCAAAAGAATAGA
CCGAGATAGGGT
[37 nt withheld, positions 1973-2009]
AAAGAACGTGGACTCCAACGTCAAAGG
[49 nt withheld, positions 2037-2085]
T
[91 nt withheld, positions 2087-2177]
G
[124 nt withheld, positions 2179-2302]
CAGGTGGCACTTTTCGGGGAAATGTGCGCGGAACCCCTATTTGTTTATTTTTCTAAATACATTCAAATAT
GTATCCGCTCATGAGACAATAACCCTGATAAATGCTTCAATAATATTGAAAAAGGAAGAGTCCTGAGGCG
GAAAGAACCAGCTGTGGAATGTGTGTCAGTTAGGGTGTGGAAAGTCCCCAGGCTCCCCAGCAGGCAGAAG
TATGCAAAGCATGCATCTCAATTAGTCAGCAACCAGGTGTGGAAAGTCCCCAGGCTCCCCAGCAGGCAGA
AGTATGCAAAGCATGCATCTCAATTAGTCAGCAACCATAGTCCCGCCCCTAACTCCGCCCATCCCGCCCC
TAACTCCGCCCAGTTCCGCCCATTCTCCGCCCCATGGCTGACTAATTTTTTTTATTTATGCAGAGGCCGA
GGCCGCCTCGGCCTCTGAGCTATTCCAGAAGTAGTGAGGAGGCTTTTTTGGAGGCCTAGGCTTTTGCAAA
GATCGATCAAGAGACAGGATGAGGATCGTTTCGCATGATTGAACAAGATGGATTGCACGCAGGTTCTCCG
GCCGCTTGGGTGGAGAGGCTATTCGGCTATGACTGGGCACAACAGACAATCGGCTGCTCTGATGCCGCCG
TGTTCCGGCTGTCAGCGCAGGGGCGCCCGGTTCTTTTTGTCAAGACCGACCTGTCCGGTGCCCTGAATGA
ACTGCAAGACGAGGCAGCGCGGCTATCGTGGCTGGCCACGACGGGCGTTCCTTGCGCAGCTGTGCTCGAC
GTTGTCACTGAAGCGGGAAGGGACTGGCTGCTATTGGGCGAAGTGCCGGGGCAGGATCTCCTGTCATCTC
ACCTTGCTCCTGCCGAGAAAGTATCCATCATGGCTGATGCAATGCGGCGGCTGCATACGCTTGATCCGGC
TACCTGCCCATTCGACCACCAAGCGAAACATCGCATCGAGCGAGCACGTACTCGGATGGAAGCCGGTCTT
GTCGATCAGGATGATCTGGACGAAGAGCATCAGGGGCTCGCGCCAGCCGAACTGTTCGCCAGGCTCAAGG
CGAGCATGCCCGACGGCGAGGATCTCGTCGTGACCCATGGCGATGCCTGCTTGCCGAATATCATGGTGGA
AAATGGCCGCTTTTCTGGATTCATCGACTGTGGCCGGCTGGGTGTGGCGGACCGCTATCAGGACATAGCG
TTGGCTACCCGTGATATTGCTGAAGAGCTTGGCGGCGAATGGGCTGACCGCTTCCTCGTGCTTTACGGTA
TCGCCGCTCCCGATTCGCAGCGCATCGCCTTCTATCGCCTTCTTGACGAGTTCTTCTGAGCGGGACTCTG
GGGTTCGAAATGACCGACCAAGCGACGCCCAACCTGCCATCACGAGATTTCGATTCCACCGCCGCCTTCT
ATGAAAGGTTGGGCTTCGGAATCGTTTTCCGGGACGCCGGCTGGATGATCCTCCAGCGCGGGGATCTCAT
GCTGGAGTTCTTCGCCCACCCTAGGGGGAGGCTAACTGAAACACGGAAGGAGACAATACCGGAAGGAACC
CGCGCTATGACGGCAATAAAAAGACAGAATAAAACGCACGGTGTTGGGTCGTTTGTTCATAAACGCGGGG
TTCGGTCCCAGGGCTGGCACTCTGTCGATACCCCACCGAGACCCCATTGGGGCCAATACGCCCGCGTTTC
TTCCTTTTCCCCACCCCACCCCCCAAGTTCGGGTGAAGGCCCAGGGCTCGCAGCCAACGTCGGGGCGGCA
GGCCCTGCCATAGCCTCAGGTTACTCATATATACTTTAGATTGATTTAAAACTTCATTTTTAATTTAAAA
GGATCTAGGTGAAGATCCTTTTTGATAATCTCATGACCAAAATCCCTTAACGTGAGTTTTCGTTCCACTG
AGCGTCAGACCCCGTAGAAAAGATCAAAGGATCTTCTTGAGATCCTTTTTTTCTGCGCGTAATCTGCTGC
TTGCAAACAAAAAAACCACCGCTACCAGCGGTGGTTTGTTTGCCGGATCAAGAGCTACCAACTCTTTTTC
CGAAGGTAACTGGCTTCAGCAGAGCGCAGATACCAAATACTGTTCTTCTAGTGTAGCCGTAGTTAGGCCA
CCACTTCAAGAACTCTGTAGCACCGCCTACATACCTCGCTCTGCTAATCCTGTTACCAGTGGCTGCTGCC
AGTGGCGATAAGTCGTGTCTTACCGGGTTGGACTCAAGACGATAGTTACCGGATAAGGCGCAGCGGTCGG
GCTGAACGGGGGGTTCGTGCACACAGCCCAGCTTGGAGCGAACGACCTACACCGAACTGAGATACCTACA
GCGTGAGCTATGAGAAAGCGCCACGCTTCCCGAAGGGAGAAAGGCGGACAGGTATCCGGTAAGCGGCAGG
GTCGGAACAGGAGAGCGCACGAGGGAGCTTCCAGGGGGAAACGCCTGGTATCTTTATAGTCCTGTCGGGT
TTCGCCACCTCTGACTTGAGCGTCGATTTTTGTGATGCTCGTCAGGGGGGCGGAGCCTATGGAAAAACGC
CAGCAACGCGGCCTTTTTACGGTTCCTGGCCTTTTGCTGGCCTTTTGCTCACATG
Features (pLannotate 1.2.2; 18 found; start..end, strand, type, name):
      1..47      +  rep_origin     RSF ori (fragment): Plasmids containing the RSF 1030 origin of replication can be propagated in E. coli cells that contain additional plasmids with compatible origins.
    115..418     +  enhancer       CMV enhancer: human cytomegalovirus immediate early enhancer
    419..622     +  promoter       CMV promoter: human cytomegalovirus (CMV) immediate early promoter
    618..651     +  LTR            5' LTR (truncated) (fragment): truncated 5' long terminal repeat (LTR) from HIV-1
    667..685     +  promoter       T7 promoter: promoter for bacteriophage T7 RNA polymerase
    705..779     +  CDS            COX8 presequence: mitochondrial presequence of human cytochrome c oxidase subunit VIII (Rizutto et al., 1989)
    813..1529    +  CDS            mTurquoise2: mTurquoise2 is a basic (constitutively fluorescent) cyan fluorescent protein published in 2012, derived from Aequorea victoria. It is reported to be a rapidly-maturing monomer with very low acid sensitivity.
   1530..1595    +  misc_feature   MCS: multiple cloning site
   1612..1696    +  CDS            large T antigen (fragment): large T antigen from SV40 (simian virus 40)
   1719..1840    +  polyA_signal   SV40 poly(A) signal: SV40 polyadenylation signal
   1874..2302    -  rep_origin     f1 ori (sequence partly withheld): f1 bacteriophage origin of replication; arrow indicates direction of (+) strand synthesis
   2329..2433    +  promoter       AmpR promoter: bla
   2435..2792    +  promoter       SV40 promoter: SV40 enhancer and early promoter
   2827..3621    +  CDS            NeoR/KanR: aminoglycoside phosphotransferase from Tn5; aph(3')-II (or nptII); confers resistance to neomycin, kanamycin, and G418 (Geneticin®)
   3642..3794    +  CDS            ble (fragment): BLE_KLEPN - Experimental evidence at protein level: Swiss-Prot protein existence level 1. Binding protein with a strong affinity to the bleomycin family of antibiotics. Binds to CL990; an antimitotic-antibiotic compound. From Klebsiella pneumoniae.
   3853..3900    +  polyA_signal   HSV TK poly(A) signal: herpes simplex virus thymidine kinase polyadenylation signal (Cole and Stacy, 1985)
   3991..4007    -  polyA_signal   bGH poly(A) signal (fragment): bovine growth hormone polyadenylation signal
   4229..4817    +  rep_origin     ori: high-copy-number ColE1/pMB1/pBR322/pUC origin of replication
