[The description below was written by a language model from this plasmid's Addgene catalogue record and pLannotate feature annotations shown in this document.]
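Description:
pmTurquoise2-Mito is a mammalian expression plasmid built on the pmTurquoise2-C1 backbone that labels mitochondria in living cells with a bright cyan fluorescent protein. The insert is the mitochondrial targeting signal of human cytochrome c oxidase subunit VIII (COX8A residues 1–29), cloned between the NheI and AgeI sites so that it sits directly upstream of, and in frame with, mTurquoise2. The presequence therefore forms the N-terminus of the fusion and directs import of the fluorescent protein into mitochondria. Expression is driven by the CMV immediate-early enhancer and promoter and terminated by an SV40 polyadenylation signal. The C1-type multiple cloning site remains downstream of the mTurquoise2 coding sequence.

The plasmid replicates at high copy in E. coli through a ColE1/pUC-type origin, and it also carries an f1 origin. A single NeoR/KanR (Tn5 aminoglycoside phosphotransferase) gene is placed behind tandem bacterial (bla-type) and SV40 early promoters, with an HSV TK polyadenylation signal. This gene gives kanamycin resistance in bacteria and G418 selection in mammalian cells. The short hits annotated as HIV-1 LTR, RSF ori, large T antigen, ble and bGH poly(A) are only fragments and are probably incidental matches rather than functional elements.

The sequenced record is slightly longer than the catalogued size. This is consistent with the repository's note of a small insertion upstream of mTurquoise2 that adds restriction sites. The same note reports a single-base change in the SV40 terminator that removes the MluI site, and neither change is expected to affect function. The construct is intended for in vivo visualization of mitochondria and as an organelle marker in colocalization studies.
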