Addgene plasmid #36208: pmTurquoise2-Mito
Purpose: In vivo visualization of the mitochondria (can be used for colocalization studies)
Depositing lab: Dorus Gadella. Depositing organization: University of Amsterdam. Publication: Structure-guided evolution of cyan fluorescent proteins towards a quantum yield of 93%. Goedhart J, von Stetten D, Noirclerc-Savoye M, Lelimousin M, Joosen L, Hink MA, van Weeren L, Gadella TW Jr, Royant A. Nat Commun. 2012 Mar 20;3:751. doi: 10.1038/ncomms1738. PubMed 22434194.
Backbone
  Vector backbone: pmTurquoise2-C1
  Total vector size (bp): 4823
  Vector type: Mammalian Expression
  Selectable markers: Neomycin (select with G418)
Growth in bacteria
  Bacterial resistance: Kanamycin, 50 μg/mL
  Growth temperature: 37°C
  Growth strain: DH5alpha
  Copy number: High Copy
Gene/Insert
  Gene/Insert name: MTS (alt names: Mitochondrial Targeting Signal; COX8A(1-29))
  Species: H. sapiens (human)
  Insert size (bp): 89
  GenBank ID: NM_004074
  Entrez Gene: COX8A (a.k.a. COX, COX8, COX8-2, COX8L, MC4DN15, VIII, VIII-L)
  Promoter: CMV
  Tag / fusion protein: mTurquoise2 (C terminal on backbone)
  Cloning method: Restriction Enzyme; 5′ cloning site NheI (not destroyed); 3′ cloning site AgeI (not destroyed)
  Sequencing primers: 5′ AGGTCTATATAAGCAGAGC; 3′ TCTACAAATGTGGTATGGC
Terms and licenses: Academic/Nonprofit Terms; Industry Terms: Not Available to Industry
Depositor comments: Addgene's quality control sequence with EGFP-C primer shows that there is a single base change downstream of the mTurquoise in the SV40 terminator that eliminates the MluI site. Upstream of the mTurquoise, our sequence with EGFP-N primer shows a small insertion adding several additional restriction sites. These changes are in the cloning/junction region and should not affect plasmid function.
How to cite: pmTurquoise2-Mito was a gift from Dorus Gadella (Addgene plasmid # 36208 ; http://n2t.net/addgene:36208 ; RRID:Addgene_36208)
