>Addgene plasmid #36208 | pmTurquoise2-Mito | addgene partial sequence | sequence record 114710 | CMV-F 5'-CGCAAATGGGCGGTAGGCGTG-3'
ACTAGAGAACCCACTGCTTACTGGCTTATCGAAATTAATACGACTCACTATAGGGAGACCCAAGCTGGCT
AGCATGTCCGTCCTGACGCCGCTGCTGCTGCGGGGCTTGACAGGCTCGGCCCGGCGGCTCCCAGTGCCGC
GCGCCAAGATCCATTCGTTGGGGGATCCACCGGTCGCCACCATGGTGAGCAAGGGCGAGGAGCTGTTCAC
CGGGGTGGTGCCCATCCTGGTCGAGCTGGACGGCGACGTAAACGGCCACAAGTTCAGCGTGTCCGGCGAG
GGCGAGGGCGATGCCACCTACGGCAAGCTGACCCTGAAGTTCATCTGCACCACCGGCAAGCTGCCCGTGC
CCTGGCCCACCCTCGTGACCACCCTGTCCTGGGGCGTGCAGTGCTTCGCCCGCTACCCCGACCACATGAA
GCAGCACGACTTCTTCAAGTCCGCCATGCCCGAAGGCTACGTCCAGGAGCGCACCATCTTCTTCAAGGAC
GACGGCAACTACAAGACCCGCGCCGAGGTGAAGTTCGAGGGCGACACCCTGGTGAACCGCATCGAGCTGA
AGGGCATCGACTTCAAGGAGGACGGCAACATCCTGGGGCACAAGCTGGAGTACAACTACTTTAGCGACAA
CGTCTATATCACCGCCGACAAGCAGAAGAACGGCATCAAGGCCAACTTCAAGATCCGCCACAACATCGAG
GACGGCGGCGTGCAGCTCGCCGACCACTACCAGCAGAACACCCCCATCGGCGACGGCCCCGTGCTGCTGC
CCGACAACCACTACCTGAGCACCCAGTCCAAGCTGAGCAAAGACCCCAACGAGAAGCGCGATCACATGGT
CCTGCTGGAGTTCGTGACCGCCGCCGGGATCACTCTCGGCATGGACGAGCTGTACAAGTCCGGACTCAGA
TCTCGAGCTCAAGCTTCGAATTCTGCAGTCGACGGTACCG
