>Addgene plasmid #36208 | pmTurquoise2-Mito | addgene partial sequence | sequence record 114711 | EGFP-C 5'-CATGGTCCTGCTGGAGTTCGTG-3'
TGTCAGTCCGGACTCAGATCTCGAGCTCAAGCTTCGAATTCTGCAGTCGACGGTACCGCGGGCCCGGGAT
CCACCGGATCTAGATAACTGATCATAATCAGCCATACCACATTTGTAGAGGTTTTACTTGCTTTAAAAAA
CCTCCCACACCTCCCCCTGAACCTGAAACATAAAATGAATGCAATTGTTGTTGTTAACTTGTTTATTGCA
GCTTATAATGGTTACAAATAAAGCAATAGCATCACAAATTTCACAAATAAAGCATTTTTTTCACTGCATT
CTAGTTGTGGTTTGTCCAAACTCATCAATGTATCTTAAGGCGTAAATTGTAAGCGTTAATATTTTGTTAA
AATTCGCGTTAAATTTTTGTTAAATCAGCTCATTTTTTAACCAATAGGCCGAAATCGGCAAAATCCCTTA
TAAATCAAAAGAATAGACCGAGATAGGGT
[37 nt withheld, positions 450-486]
AAAGAACGTGGACTCCAACGTCAAAGG
[49 nt withheld, positions 514-562]
T
[91 nt withheld, positions 564-654]
G
[124 nt withheld, positions 656-779]
CAGGTGGCACTTTTCGGGGAAATGTGCGCGGAACCCCTATTTGTTTATTTTTCTAAATACATTCAAATAT
GTATCCGCTCATGAGACAATAACCCTGATAAATGCTTCAATAATATTGAAA
